Addgene plasmid #152256: pGBW-m4134146
Purpose: Mammalian expression plasmid for SARS-CoV-2 2'-O-ribose methyltransferase
Depositing lab: Ginkgo Bioworks & Benjie Chen. Depositing organization: Ginkgo Bioworks.
Backbone
  Vector backbone: pTwist_CMV_6
  Backbone size w/o insert (bp): 4180
  Vector type: Mammalian Expression
Growth in bacteria
  Bacterial resistance: Ampicillin, 100 μg/mL
  Growth temperature: 37°C
  Growth strain: DH5alpha
  Copy number: High Copy
Gene/Insert
  Gene/Insert name: SARS-CoV-2 2'-O-ribose methyltransferase
  Species: Severe acute respiratory syndrome coronavirus 2
  Insert size (bp): 887
  Mutation: wt
  Entrez Gene: ORF1ab (a.k.a. GU280_gp01)
  Promoter: CMV
  Tag / fusion protein: Cleavable TEV;S-tag (C terminal on backbone)
  Cloning method: Unknown
Resource information
  A portion of this plasmid was derived from a plasmid made by: GinkgoBioworks
Depositor comments: NCBI reference sequence: YP_009725311.1
How to cite: pGBW-m4134146 was a gift from Ginkgo Bioworks & Benjie Chen (Addgene plasmid # 152256 ; http://n2t.net/addgene:152256 ; RRID:Addgene_152256)
