[The description below was written by a language model from this plasmid's Addgene catalogue record and pLannotate feature annotations shown in this document.]
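Description:
pGBW-m4134146 is a mammalian expression plasmid built on the pTwist_CMV_6 backbone for producing the SARS-CoV-2 2'-O-ribose methyltransferase, a mature cleavage product of the viral ORF1ab replicase polyprotein commonly known as nsp16. The insert is recorded as wild type and about 0.9 kb. In bacteria the plasmid is maintained by a high-copy ColE1/pUC-type origin and selected through an AmpR β-lactamase gene conferring ampicillin resistance. No mammalian selection marker is listed or annotated, which suggests use in transient transfection.

Expression is driven by the human cytomegalovirus immediate-early enhancer and promoter. The promoter region is annotated only as short CMV and truncated CMVd2 matches, while the catalogue simply states CMV. The open reading frame spans the sequence origin. The automated annotation labels it as a coronavirus replicase fragment by homology to avian infectious bronchitis virus, with a description referring to the NendoU endoribonuclease. This is a homology-based label for the polyprotein, not a description of the insert, which the catalogue identifies as the SARS-CoV-2 methyltransferase. According to the record, the backbone supplies a C-terminal S-tag preceded by a TEV protease cleavage site, so the tag can be used for detection or affinity capture and then removed; these elements are not separately annotated in the feature table.

An SV40 polyadenylation signal follows the coding region. The expression unit is flanked by T7 and rrnG transcription terminators, a synthetic poly(A) signal upstream of the enhancer, and 5' and 3' β-globin insulator elements, which together limit read-through and interference from neighbouring sequences. The construct is suited to expressing and purifying this viral RNA cap-modifying enzyme in mammalian cells for biochemical or interaction studies.
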