Features (pLannotate 1.2.2; 16 found; start..end, strand, type, name):
   1014..1135    -  polyA_signal   SV40 poly(A) signal: SV40 polyadenylation signal
   1158..1227    -  CDS            large T antigen (fragment): large T antigen from SV40 (simian virus 40)
   1250..1296    +  terminator     T7 terminator: transcription terminator for bacteriophage T7 RNA polymerase
   1326..1462    +  terminator     rrnG terminator: transcription terminator from the E. coli ribosomal RNA rrnG operon (Albrechtsen et al., 1991)
   1507..1578    +  misc_feature   3' β-globin insulator: insulator downstream of the human β-globin locus (Farrell et al., 2002)
   1804..2392    -  rep_origin     ori: high-copy-number ColE1/pMB1/pBR322/pUC origin of replication
   2564..2628    -  CDS            bla(M) (fragment): β-lactamase lacking the signal sequence; bla(M); allows cytosolic expression of β-lactamase
   3138..3998    +  CDS            AmpR: β-lactamase; bla; confers resistance to ampicillin, carbenicillin, and related antibiotics
   4011..4147    +  terminator     rrnG terminator: transcription terminator from the E. coli ribosomal RNA rrnG operon (Albrechtsen et al., 1991)
   4299..4370    +  misc_feature   5' β-globin insulator: insulator upstream of the human β-globin locus (Farrell et al., 2002)
   4375..4421    -  terminator     T7 terminator: transcription terminator for bacteriophage T7 RNA polymerase
   4439..4487    -  polyA_signal   poly(A) signal: synthetic polyadenylation signal
   4568..4871    +  enhancer       CMV enhancer: human cytomegalovirus immediate early enhancer
   4944..4961    -  promoter       CMV promoter (fragment): human cytomegalovirus (CMV) immediate early promoter
   5024..5075    +  promoter       CMVd2 promoter: truncated human cytomegalovirus (CMV) immediate early promoter that yields moderately reduced expression relative to the full-length promoter
   5102..892     +  CDS            rep (fragment) (across the origin): R1AB_IBVK - Protein inferred from homology: Swiss-Prot protein existence level 3. NendoU is a Mn(2+)-dependent, uridylate-specific enzyme, which leaves 2'-3'-cyclic phosphates 5' to the cleaved bond. From Avian infectious bronchitis virus (strain KB8523) (IBV).
>Addgene plasmid #152256 | pGBW-m4134146 | depositor full sequence | sequence record 295268 | Full Sequence
CACCATGAGTCAAGCGTGGCAACCGGGTGTTGCTATGCCTAATCTTTACAAAATGCAAAGAATGCTATTA
GAAAAGTGTGACCTTCAAAATTATGGTGATAGTGCAACATTACCTAAAGGCATAATGATGAATGTCGCAA
AATATACTCAACTGTGTCAATATTTAAACACATTAACATTAGCTGTACCCTATAATATGAGAGTTATACA
TTTTGGTGCTGGTTCTGATAAAGGAGTTGCACCAGGTACAGCTGTTTTAAGACAGTGGTTGCCTACGGGT
ACGCTGCTTGTCGATTCAGATCTTAATGACTTTGTCTCTGATGCAGATTCAACTTTGATTGGTGATTGTG
CAACTGTACATACAGCTAATAAATGGGATCTCATTATTAGTGATATGTACGACCCTAAGACTAAAAATGT
TACAAAAGAAAATGACTCTAAAGAGGGTTTTTTCACTTACATTTGTGGGTTTATACAACAAAAGCTAGCT
CTTGGAGGTTCCGTGGCTATAAAGATAACAGAACATTCTTGGAATGCTGATCTTTATAAGCTCATGGGAC
ACTTCGCATGGTGGACAGCCTTTGTTACTAATGTGAATGCGTCATCATCTGAAGCATTTTTAATTGGATG
TAATTATCTTGGCAAACCACGCGAACAAATAGATGGTTATGTCATGCATGCAAATTACATATTTTGGAGG
AATACAAATCCAATTCAGTTGTCTTCCTATTCTTTATTTGACATGAGTAAATTTCCCCTTAAATTAAGGG
GTACTGCTGTTATGTCTTTAAAAGAAGGTCAAATCAATGATATGATTTTATCTCTTCTTAGTAAAGGTAG
ACTTATAATTAGAGAAAACAACAGAGTTGTTATTTCTAGTGATGTTCTTGTTAACGAAAACCTTTACTTT
CAGTCGAAAGAAACCGCGGCAGCTAAGTTCGAGAGGCAGCACATGGACAGTTAAGCTAGCTTGACTGACT
GAGATACAGCGTACCTTCAGCTCACAGACATGATAAGATACATTGATGAGTTTGGACAAACCACAACTAG
AATGCAGTGAAAAAAATGCTTTATTTGTGAAATTTGTGATGCTATTGCTTTATTTGTAACCATTATAAGC
TGCAATAAACAAGTTAACAACAACAATTGCATTCATTTTATGTTTCAGGTTCAGGGGGAGGTGTGGGAGG
TTTTTTAAAGCAAGTAAAACCTCTACAAATGTGGTATTGGCCCATCTCTATCGGTATCGTAGCATAACCC
CTTGGGGCCTCTAAACGGGTCTTGAGGGGTTTTTTGTGCCCCTCGGGCCGGATTGCTATCTACCGGCATT
GGCGCAGAAAAAAATGCCTGATGCGACGCTGCGCGTCTTATACTCCCACATATGCCAGATTCAGCAACGG
ATACGGCTTCCCCAACTTGCCCACTTCCATACGTGTCCTCCTTACCAGAAATTTATCCTTAAGGTCGTCA
GCTATCCTGCAGGCGATCTCTCGATTTCGATCAAGACATTCCTTTAATGGTCTTTTCTGGACACCACTAG
GGGTCAGAAGTAGTTCATCAAACTTTCTTCCCTCCCTAATCTCATTGGTTACCTTGGGCTATCGAAACTT
AATTAACCAGTCAAGTCAGCTACTTGGCGAGATCGACTTGTCTGGGTTTCGACTACGCTCAGAATTGCGT
CAGTCAAGTTCGATCTGGTCCTTGCTATTGCACCCGTTCTCCGATTACGAGTTTCATTTAAATCATGTGA
GCAAAAGGCCAGCAAAAGGCCAGGAACCGTAAAAAGGCCGCGTTGCTGGCGTTTTTCCATAGGCTCCGCC
CCCCTGACGAGCATCACAAAAATCGACGCTCAAGTCAGAGGTGGCGAAACCCGACAGGACTATAAAGATA
CCAGGCGTTTCCCCCTGGAAGCTCCCTCGTGCGCTCTCCTGTTCCGACCCTGCCGCTTACCGGATACCTG
TCCGCCTTTCTCCCTTCGGGAAGCGTGGCGCTTTCTCATAGCTCACGCTGTAGGTATCTCAGTTCGGTGT
AGGTCGTTCGCTCCAAGCTGGGCTGTGTGCACGAACCCCCCGTTCAGCCCGACCGCTGCGCCTTATCCGG
TAACTATCGTCTTGAGTCCAACCCGGTAAGACACGACTTATCGCCACTGGCAGCAGCCACTGGTAACAGG
ATTAGCAGAGCGAGGTATGTAGGCGGTGCTACAGAGTTCTTGAAGTGGTGGCCTAACTACGGCTACACTA
GAAGAACAGTATTTGGTATCTGCGCTCTGCTGAAGCCAGTTACCTTCGGAAAAAGAGTTGGTAGCTCTTG
ATCCGGCAAACAAACCACCGCTGGTAGCGGTGGTTTTTTTGTTTGCAAGCAGCAGATTACGCGCAGAAAA
AAAGGATCTCAAGAAGATCCTTTGATCTTTTCTACGGGGTCTGACGCTCAGTGGAACGAAAACTCACGTT
AAGGGATTTTGGTCATGAGATTATCAAAAAGGATCTTCACCTAGATCCTTTTAAATTAAAAATGAAGTTT
TAAATCAATCTAAAGTATATATGAGTAAACTTGGTCTGACAGTTACCAATGCTTAATCAGTGAGGCACCT
ATCTCAGCGATCTGTCTATTTCGTTCATCCATAGTTGCATTTAAATTTCCGAACTCTCCAAGGCCCTCGT
CGGAAAATCTTCAAACCTTTCGTCCGATCCATCTTGCAGGCTACCTCTCGAACGAACTATCGCAAGTCTC
TTGGCCGGCCTTGCGCCTTGGCTATTGCTTGGCAGCGCCTATCGCCAGGTATTACTCCAATCCCGAATAT
CCGAGATCGGGATCACCCGAGAGAAGTTCAACCTACATCCTCAATCCCGATCTATCCGAGATCCGAGGAA
TATCGAAATCGGGGCGCGCCTGGTGTACCGAGAACGATCCTCTCAGTGCGAGTCTCGACGATCCATATCG
TTGCTTGGCAGTCAGCCAGTCGGAATCCAGCTTGGGACCCAGGAAGTCCAATCGTCAGATATTGTACTCA
AGCCTGGTCACGGCAGCGTACCGATCTGTTTAAACCTAGATATTGATAGTCTGATCGGTCAACGTATAAT
CGAGTCCTAGCTTTTGCAAACATCTATCAAGAGACAGGATCAGCAGGAGGCTTTCGCATGAGTATTCAAC
ATTTCCGTGTCGCCCTTATTCCCTTTTTTGCGGCATTTTGCCTTCCTGTTTTTGCTCACCCAGAAACGCT
GGTGAAAGTAAAAGATGCTGAAGATCAGTTGGGTGCGCGAGTGGGTTACATCGAACTGGATCTCAACAGC
GGTAAGATCCTTGAGAGTTTTCGCCCCGAAGAACGCTTTCCAATGATGAGCACTTTTAAAGTTCTGCTAT
GTGGCGCGGTATTATCCCGTATTGACGCCGGGCAAGAGCAACTCGGTCGCCGCATACACTATTCTCAGAA
TGACTTGGTTGAGTATTCACCAGTCACAGAAAAGCATCTTACGGATGGCATGACAGTAAGAGAATTATGC
AGTGCTGCCATAACCATGAGTGATAACACTGCGGCCAACTTACTTCTGACAACGATTGGAGGACCGAAGG
AGCTAACCGCTTTTTTGCACAACATGGGGGATCATGTAACTCGCCTTGATCGTTGGGAACCGGAGCTGAA
TGAAGCCATACCAAACGACGAGCGTGACACCACGATGCCTGTAGCAATGGCAACAACCTTGCGTAAACTA
TTAACTGGCGAACTACTTACTCTAGCTTCCCGGCAACAGTTGATAGACTGGATGGAGGCGGATAAAGTTG
CAGGACCACTTCTGCGCTCGGCCCTTCCGGCTGGCTGGTTTATTGCTGATAAATCTGGAGCCGGTGAGCG
TGGGTCTCGCGGTATCATTGCAGCACTGGGGCCAGATGGTAAGCCCTCCCGTATCGTAGTTATCTACACG
ACGGGGAGTCAGGCAACTATGGATGAACGAAATAGACAGATCGCTGAGATAGGTGCCTCACTGATTAAGC
ATTGGTAACCGATTCTAGGTGCATTGGCGCAGAAAAAAATGCCTGATGCGACGCTGCGCGTCTTATACTC
CCACATATGCCAGATTCAGCAACGGATACGGCTTCCCCAACTTGCCCACTTCCATACGTGTCCTCCTTAC
CAGAAATTTATCCTTAAGATCCCGAATCGTTTAAACTCGACTCTGGCTCTATCGAATCTCCGTCGTTTCG
AGCTTACGCGAACAGCCGTGGCGCTCATTTGCTCGTCGGGCATCGAATCTCGTCAGCTATCGTCAGCTTA
CCTTTTTGGCAGCGATCGCGGCTCCCGACATCTTGGACCATTAGCTCCACAGGTATCTTCTTCCCTCTAG
TGGTCATAACAGCAGCTTCAGCTACCTCTCAATTCAAAAAACCCCTCAAGACCCGTTTAGAGGCCCCAAG
GGGTTATGCTATCAATCGTTGCGTTACACACACAAAAAACCAACACACATCCATCTTCGATGGATAGCGA
TTTTATTATCTAACTGCTGATCGAGTGTAGCCAGATCTAGTAATCAATTACGGGGTCATTAGTTCATAGC
CCATATATGGAGTTCCGCGTTACATAACTTACGGTAAATGGCCCGCCTGGCTGACCGCCCAACGACCCCC
GCCCATTGACGTCAATAATGACGTATGTTCCCATAGTAACGCCAATAGGGACTTTCCATTGACGTCAATG
GGTGGAGTATTTACGGTAAACTGCCCACTTGGCAGTACATCAAGTGTATCATATGCCAAGTACGCCCCCT
ATTGACGTCAATGACGGTAAATGGCCCGCCTGGCATTATGCCCAGTACATGACCTTATGGGACTTTCCTA
CTTGGCAGTACATCTACGTATTAGTCATCGCTATTACCATGCTGATGCGGTTTTGGCAGTACATCAATGG
GCGTGGATAGCGGTTTGACTCACGGGGATTTCCAAGTCTCCACCCCATTGACGTCAATGGGAGTTTGTTT
TGGCACCAAAATCAACGGGACTTTCCAAAATGTCGTAACAACTCCGCCCCATTGACGCAAATGGGCGGTA
GGCGTGTACGGTGGGAGGTCTATATAAGCAGAGCTGGTTTAGTGAACCGTCAGATCAGATCTTTGTCGAT
CCTACCATCCACTCGACACACCCGCCAGCGGCCGC
